>Addgene plasmid #80521 | Rab6bb cds in pGem-T Easy | addgene full sequence | sequence record 176244 | Addgene NGS Result
CCTCGCTCACTGACTCGCTGCGCTCGGTCGTTCGGCTGCGGCGAGCGGTATCAGCTCACTCAAAGGCGGT
AATACGGTTATCCACAGAATCAGGGGATAACGCAGGAAAGAACATGTGAGCAAAAGGCCAGCAAAAGGCC
AGGAACCGTAAAAAGGCCGCGTTGCTGGCGTTTTTCCATAGGCTCCGCCCCCCTGACGAGCATCACAAAA
ATCGACGCTCAAGTCAGAGGTGGCGAAACCCGACAGGACTATAAAGATACCAGGCGTTTCCCCCTGGAAG
CTCCCTCGTGCGCTCTCCTGTTCCGACCCTGCCGCTTACCGGATACCTGTCCGCCTTTCTCCCTTCGGGA
AGCGTGGCGCTTTCTCATAGCTCACGCTGTAGGTATCTCAGTTCGGTGTAGGTCGTTCGCTCCAAGCTGG
GCTGTGTGCACGAACCCCCCGTTCAGCCCGACCGCTGCGCCTTATCCGGTAACTATCGTCTTGAGTCCAA
CCCGGTAAGACACGACTTATCGCCACTGGCAGCAGCCACTGGTAACAGGATTAGCAGAGCGAGGTATGTA
GGCGGTGCTACAGAGTTCTTGAAGTGGTGGCCTAACTACGGCTACACTAGAAGAACAGTATTTGGTATCT
GCGCTCTGCTGAAGCCAGTTACCTTCGGAAAAAGAGTTGGTAGCTCTTGATCCGGCAAACAAACCACCGC
TGGTAGCGGTGGTTTTTTTGTTTGCAAGCAGCAGATTACGCGCAGAAAAAAAGGATCTCAAGAAGATCCT
TTGATCTTTTCTACGGGGTCTGACGCTCAGTGGAACGAAAACTCACGTTAAGGGATTTTGGTCATGAGAT
TATCAAAAAGGATCTTCACCTAGATCCTTTTAAATTAAAAATGAAGTTTTAAATCAATCTAAAGTATATA
TGAGTAAACTTGGTCTGACAGTTACCAATGCTTAATCAGTGAGGCACCTATCTCAGCGATCTGTCTATTT
CGTTCATCCATAGTTGCCTGACTCCCCGTCGTGTAGATAACTACGATACGGGAGGGCTTACCATCTGGCC
CCAGTGCTGCAATGATACCGCGAGACCCACGCTCACCGGCTCCAGATTTATCAGCAATAAACCAGCCAGC
CGGAAGGGCCGAGCGCAGAAGTGGTCCTGCAACTTTATCCGCCTCCATCCAGTCTATTAATTGTTGCCGG
GAAGCTAGAGTAAGTAGTTCGCCAGTTAATAGTTTGCGCAACGTTGTTGCCATTGCTACAGGCATCGTGG
TGTCACGCTCGTCGTTTGGTATGGCTTCATTCAGCTCCGGTTCCCAACGATCAAGGCGAGTTACATGATC
CCCCATGTTGTGCAAAAAAGCGGTTAGCTCCTTCGGTCCTCCGATCGTTGTCAGAAGTAAGTTGGCCGCA
GTGTTATCACTCATGGTTATGGCAGCACTGCATAATTCTCTTACTGTCATGCCATCCGTAAGATGCTTTT
CTGTGACTGGTGAGTACTCAACCAAGTCATTCTGAGAATAGTGTATGCGGCGACCGAGTTGCTCTTGCCC
GGCGTCAATACGGGATAATACCGCGCCACATAGCAGAACTTTAAAAGTGCTCATCATTGGAAAACGTTCT
TCGGGGCGAAAACTCTCAAGGATCTTACCGCTGTTGAGATCCAGTTCGATGTAACCCACTCGTGCACCCA
ACTGATCTTCAGCATCTTTTACTTTCACCAGCGTTTCTGGGTGAGCAAAAACAGGAAGGCAAAATGCCGC
AAAAAAGGGAATAAGGGCGACACGGAAATGTTGAATACTCATACTCTTCCTTTTTCAATATTATTGAAGC
ATTTATCAGGGTTATTGTCTCATGAGCGGATACATATTTGAATGTATTTAGAAAAATAAACAAATAGGGG
TTCCGCGCACATTTCCCCGAAAAGTGCCACCTGATGCGGTGTGAAATACCGCACAGATGCGTAAGGAGAA
AATACCGCATCAGGAAATTGTAAGCGTTAATATTTTGTTAAAATTCGCGTTAAATTTTTGTTAAATCAGC
TCATTTTTTAACCAATAGGCCGAAATCGGCAAAATCCCTTATAAATCAAAAGAATAGACCGAGATAGGGT
[37 nt withheld, positions 2101-2137]
AAAGAACGTGGACTCCAACGTCAAAGG
[49 nt withheld, positions 2165-2213]
T
[91 nt withheld, positions 2215-2305]
G
[124 nt withheld, positions 2307-2430]
CCATTCGCCATTCAGGCTGCGCAACTGTTGGGAAGGGCGATCGGTGCGGGCCTCTTCGCTATTACGCCAG
CTGGCGAAAGGGGGATGTGCTGCAAGGCGATTAAGTTGGGTAACGCCAGGGTTTTCCCAGTCACGACGTT
GTAAAACGACGGCCAGTGAATTGTAATACGACTCACTATAGGGCGAATTGGGCCCGACGTCGCATGCTCC
CGGCCGCCATGGCGGCCGCGGGAATTCGATTTCATGTCCATGGGAAGTGACTTTGGGAACCCTTTACGGA
AATTCAAACTTGTTTTTTTAGGGGAGCAAAGCGTTGGGAAGACATCGCTGATAACAAGGTTCATGTATGA
CAGTTTTGACAACACTTATCAGGCAACTATTGGCATTGACTTTTTATCAAAAACCATGTATCTGGAGGAC
CGAACTGTGAGGTTACAGCTATGGGACACTGCAGGGCAGGAGCGTTTTAGGAGTCTTATCCCGAGCTACA
TTAGAGACTCCACAGTGGCTGTGGTGGTGTATGATATCACAAATATCAATTCATTCCAGCTAACCTCTAA
ATGGATTGATGATGTCAGAACAGAGAGGGGAAGTGATGTCATTATCATGCTGGTGGGCAATAAAACAGAT
CTAGAGGAAAAGAGGCAAATCACTATAGAGGAGGGGGAGCAGCGGGCCAAAGAGTTGAATGTGATGTTTA
TCGAGACTAGTGCAAAGACCGGCAGTAATGTTAAACAGTTGTTTCGGCGAGTGGCCGCTGCTTTGCCTGG
TATGGAGAGCTTGGATGATAATAACAAAGAAGGAATGATTGACATTAAGCTGGACAAACAGCCGGATCCT
CCGGCCACTGAAAGCGGCTGCTCCTGTTAGAATCACTAGTGAATTCGCGGCCGCCTGCAGGTCGACCATA
TGGGAGAGCTCCCAACGCGTTGGATGCATAGCTTGAGTATTCTATAGTGTCACCTAAATAGCTTGGCGTA
ATCATGGTCATAGCTGTTTCCTGTGTGAAATTGTTATCCGCTCACAATTCCACACAACATACGAGCCGGA
AGCATAAAGTGTAAAGCCTGGGGTGCCTAATGAGTGAGCTAACTCACATTAATTGCGTTGCGCTCACTGC
CCGCTTTCCAGTCGGGAAACCTGTCGTGCCAGCTGCATTAATGAATCGGCCAACGCGCGGGGAGAGGCGG
TTTGCGTATTGGGCGCTCTTCCGCTT
Features (pLannotate 1.2.2; 14 found; start..end, strand, type, name):
    173..761     -  rep_origin     ori: high-copy-number ColE1/pMB1/pBR322/pUC origin of replication
    932..1792    -  CDS            AmpR: β-lactamase; bla; confers resistance to ampicillin, carbenicillin, and related antibiotics
   1793..1897    -  promoter       AmpR promoter: bla
   1924..1974    +  misc_feature   bom (fragment): basis of mobility region from pBR322
   2002..2430    -  rep_origin     f1 ori (sequence partly withheld): f1 bacteriophage origin of replication; arrow indicates direction of (+) strand synthesis
   2434..2591    -  CDS            lacZα (fragment): LacZα fragment of β-galactosidase; lacZ fragment
   2594..2612    +  promoter       T7 promoter: promoter for bacteriophage T7 RNA polymerase
   2674..3297    +  CDS            RAB6B: RAB6B_HUMAN - Experimental evidence at protein level: Swiss-Prot protein existence level 1. Seems to have a role in retrograde membrane traffic at the level of the Golgi complex. May function in retrograde transport in neuronal cells. From Homo sapiens (Human).
   3307..3369    -  CDS            VESPI_VESMG (fragment): Experimental evidence at protein level: Swiss-Prot protein existence level 1. Shows contractile activity on isolated ileum smooth muscle. From Vespa magnifica (Hornet).
   3381..3399    -  promoter       SP6 promoter: promoter for bacteriophage SP6 RNA polymerase
   3441..3457    -  protein_bind   lac operator: The lac repressor binds to the lac operator to inhibit transcription in E. coli. This inhibition can be relieved by adding lactose or isopropyl-β-D-thiogalactopyranoside (IPTG). lac repressor encoded by lacI
   3465..3495    -  promoter       lac promoter: promoter for the E. coli lac operon
   3510..3531    -  protein_bind   CAP binding site: CAP binding activates transcription in the presence of cAMP. E. coli catabolite activator protein
   3544..3636    -  CDS            lacI (fragment): lac repressor; lacI; The lac repressor binds to the lac operator to inhibit transcription in E. coli. This inhibition can be relieved by adding lactose or isopropyl-β-D-thiogalactopyranoside (IPTG).
