[The description below was written by a language model from this plasmid's Addgene catalogue record and pLannotate feature annotations shown in this document.]
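Description:
Rab6bb cds in pGem-T Easy is a small bacterial cloning plasmid (3,646 nt in the sequenced record) carrying the coding sequence of zebrafish (Danio rerio) rab6bb in the Promega pGEM-T Easy TA-cloning backbone. It is maintained in E. coli through a high-copy ColE1/pUC-type origin and selected with ampicillin via the β-lactamase gene and its native promoter. An f1 phage origin is also present, which allows single-stranded DNA production with helper phage. Remnants of the lac region (CAP site, lac promoter and operator, lacZα fragment, a lacI fragment) reflect the backbone's blue/white screening system, in which the lacZα reading frame is interrupted by the cloned insert.

The insert is annotated as an approximately 620 bp open reading frame. The annotation tool labels it by homology to human RAB6B, a small GTPase implicated in retrograde traffic at the Golgi, but the catalogue identifies it as the zebrafish paralogue rab6bb. It lies in the forward orientation between the T7 promoter upstream and the opposing SP6 promoter downstream. Given this arrangement, in vitro transcription from T7 should yield sense RNA, while SP6 should yield antisense RNA suitable as a riboprobe. A short hit to a hornet peptide next to the insert is most likely a spurious match to polylinker sequence. There is no eukaryotic promoter, tag or reporter, so the plasmid is not an expression vector for animal cells. It belongs to a library of full-length zebrafish rab clones, and its stated use is as a template for in situ hybridisation probes or for other purposes, such as a source of the coding sequence for subcloning.
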