Addgene plasmid #80521: Rab6bb cds in pGem-T Easy
Purpose: Can be used for in situ hybridisation or other purposes
Depositing lab: Rob Parton. Depositing organization: University of Queensland, Institute for Molecular Bioscience. Publication: A plasmid library of full-length zebrafish rab proteins for in vivo cell biology. Hall TE, Martel N, Lo HP, Xiong Z, Parton RG. Cell Logist. 2017 Mar 1;7(1):e1301151. doi: 10.1080/21592799.2017.1301151. eCollection 2017. PubMed 28396820.
Backbone
  Vector backbone: pGemT easy
  Backbone manufacturer: Promega
Growth in bacteria
  Bacterial resistance: Ampicillin, 100 μg/mL
  Growth temperature: 37°C
  Growth strain: DH5alpha
  Copy number: High Copy
Gene/Insert
  Gene/Insert name: rab6bb
  Species: D. rerio (zebrafish)
  Entrez Gene: rab6bb (a.k.a. wu:fj49d11, zgc:112018)
Terms and licenses: Academic/Nonprofit Terms; Industry Terms: Not Available to Industry
How to cite: Rab6bb cds in pGem-T Easy was a gift from Rob Parton (Addgene plasmid # 80521 ; http://n2t.net/addgene:80521 ; RRID:Addgene_80521)
